Addgene plasmid #160253: ePB-PURO-FLAG-METTL3-APPA
Purpose: For stable integration of catalytic inactive FLAG-METTL3 in human cells with trasposase
Depositing lab: Alessandro Fatica. Depositing organization: Universita degli Studi di Roma "La Sapienza". Publication: METTL3 regulates WTAP protein homeostasis. Sorci M, Ianniello Z, Cruciani S, Larivera S, Ginistrelli LC, Capuano E, Marchioni M, Fazi F, Fatica A. Cell Death Dis. 2018 Jul 23;9(8):796. doi: 10.1038/s41419-018-0843-z. PubMed 30038300.
Backbone
  Vector backbone: ePB-PURO
  Backbone size w/o insert (bp): 6956
  Total vector size (bp): 8600
  Vector type: Mammalian Expression
  Selectable markers: Puromycin
Growth in bacteria
  Bacterial resistance: Ampicillin, 100 μg/mL
  Growth temperature: 37°C
  Growth strain: DH5alpha
  Copy number: High Copy
Gene/Insert
  Gene/Insert name: methyltransferase like 3 (alt name: METTL3)
  Species: H. sapiens (human)
  Insert size (bp): 1767
  Mutation: changes in aa 395–398, DPPW → APPA
  GenBank ID: NM_019852.5
  Entrez Gene: METTL3 (a.k.a. IME4, M6A, MT-A70, Spo8, hMETTL3)
  Promoter: tight TRE promoter
  Tag / fusion protein: FLAG (N terminal on insert)
  Cloning method: Restriction Enzyme; 5′ cloning site Hind III (not destroyed); 3′ cloning site Not I (not destroyed)
  Sequencing primers: 5′ CCCAAGCTTATGTCGGACACGTGGAGC; 3′ ATTTGCGGCCGCCTATAAATTCTTAGGTTTAGAGAT
Terms and licenses: Academic/Nonprofit Terms; Industry Terms: Not Available to Industry
How to cite: ePB-PURO-FLAG-METTL3-APPA was a gift from Alessandro Fatica (Addgene plasmid # 160253 ; http://n2t.net/addgene:160253 ; RRID:Addgene_160253)
