[The description below was written by a language model from this plasmid's Addgene catalogue record and pLannotate feature annotations shown in this document.]
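Description:
ePB-PURO-FLAG-METTL3-APPA is a mammalian expression plasmid built on the ePB-PURO backbone, an enhanced piggyBac-type transposon vector intended for stable genomic integration in human cells when supplied together with a transposase. The transposon terminal repeats are not called in the feature table, so their positions are not documented here. In bacteria the plasmid is maintained through a high-copy ColE1/pUC-type origin and an ampicillin resistance gene. An f1 origin and remnants of a lacZα/lac promoter cloning region flanked by T7 and T3 promoters reflect its phagemid-derived scaffold. The catalogue lists a total size of about 8.6 kb, while the sequenced record is 8,717 nt.

The payload is human METTL3, the catalytic subunit of the METTL3–METTL14 N6-adenosine RNA methyltransferase complex. It carries an N-terminal FLAG tag and a DPPW→APPA substitution at residues 395–398 that, per the record, makes the enzyme catalytically inactive. The insert was cloned between HindIII and NotI sites, downstream of the tight TRE promoter (seven tet operators plus a minimal CMV promoter), and is followed by an SV40 polyadenylation signal.

A second cassette in the opposite orientation uses the human ubiquitin C promoter to drive a reverse tetracycline transactivator (rtTA3-like, with VP16-derived activation repeats) followed by puromycin N-acetyltransferase and another SV40 poly(A) signal. How the two coding regions are linked is not annotated. This arrangement gives constitutive transactivator and puromycin selection from the same integrated unit. FLAG-METTL3-APPA should be expressed only when doxycycline is added.

The construct is suited to generating puromycin-selected stable lines with inducible expression of a methyltransferase-dead METTL3. Such lines can help separate catalytic from non-catalytic functions of the protein.
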