Features (pLannotate 1.2.2; 24 found; start..end, strand, type, name):
     84..398     +  promoter       tight TRE promoter: Tet-responsive promoter PTight, consisting of seven tet operator sequences followed by the minimal CMV promoter
    403..429     +  misc_feature   MCS (fragment): pUC18/19 multiple cloning site
    439..462     +  CDS            3xFLAG (fragment): three tandem FLAG® epitope tags
    463..2199    +  CDS            METTL3: MTA70_HUMAN - Also known as MTA70. Experimental evidence at protein level: Swiss-Prot protein existence level 1. The METTL3-METTL14 heterodimer forms a N6-methyltransferase complex that methylates adenosine residues at the N(6) position of some RNAs and regulates various processes such as the circadian clock, differentiation of embryonic and hematopoietic stem cells, cortical neurogenesis, response to DNA damage, differentiation of T-cells and primary miRNA processing (PubMed:22575960, PubMed:24284625, PubMed:25719671, PubMed:25799998, PubMed:26321680, PubMed:26593424, PubMed:27627798, PubMed:
   2218..2301    +  CDS            large T antigen (fragment): large T antigen from SV40 (simian virus 40)
   2324..2445    +  polyA_signal   SV40 poly(A) signal: SV40 polyadenylation signal
   2729..2747    -  promoter       T7 promoter: promoter for bacteriophage T7 RNA polymerase
   2755..2910    +  CDS            lacZα (fragment): LacZα fragment of β-galactosidase; lacZ fragment
   2915..3343    +  rep_origin     f1 ori (sequence partly withheld): f1 bacteriophage origin of replication; arrow indicates direction of (+) strand synthesis
   3396..3500    +  promoter       AmpR promoter: bla
   3501..4361    +  CDS            AmpR: β-lactamase; bla; confers resistance to ampicillin, carbenicillin, and related antibiotics
   4532..5120    +  rep_origin     ori: high-copy-number ColE1/pMB1/pBR322/pUC origin of replication
   5303..5395    +  CDS            lacI (fragment): lac repressor; lacI; The lac repressor binds to the lac operator to inhibit transcription in E. coli. This inhibition can be relieved by adding lactose or isopropyl-β-D-thiogalactopyranoside (IPTG).
   5408..5429    +  protein_bind   CAP binding site: CAP binding activates transcription in the presence of cAMP. E. coli catabolite activator protein
   5444..5474    +  promoter       lac promoter: promoter for the E. coli lac operon
   5482..5498    +  protein_bind   lac operator: The lac repressor binds to the lac operator to inhibit transcription in E. coli. This inhibition can be relieved by adding lactose or isopropyl-β-D-thiogalactopyranoside (IPTG). lac repressor encoded by lacI
   5543..5561    +  promoter       T3 promoter: promoter for bacteriophage T3 RNA polymerase
   5931..6052    -  polyA_signal   SV40 poly(A) signal: SV40 polyadenylation signal
   6066..6093    -  CDS            BleoR (fragment): antibiotic-binding protein; Sh ble from Streptoalloteichus hindustanus; confers resistance to bleomycin, phleomycin, and Zeocin™
   6099..6694    -  CDS            PuroR (fragment): puromycin N-acetyltransferase; pac from Streptomyces alboniger; confers resistance to puromycin
   6762..6872    -  CDS            VP48: 3 tandem repeats of the minimal activation domain of herpes simplex virus VP16 (Cheng et al., 2013)
   6802..7499    -  CDS            rtTA3 (fragment): reverse tetracycline transactivator 3 activates expression from Tet-responsive promoters in the presence of doxycycline
   7518..7565    -  promoter       EM7 promoter: synthetic bacterial promoter&nbsp
   7574..68      -  promoter       UbC promoter (across the origin): human ubiquitin C promoter
>Addgene plasmid #160253 | ePB-PURO-FLAG-METTL3-APPA | addgene full sequence | sequence record 317544 | Addgene NGS Result
TGACGTGGCAGCGCTCGCCGTGAGGAGGGGGGCGCCCGCGGGGGGCGCCAAAACCCGGCGCGGAGGCCAG
ATCTCCCGATCTCGAGTTTACTCCCTATCAGTGATAGAGAACGTATGTCGAGTTTACTCCCTATCAGTGA
TAGAGAACGATGTCGAGTTTACTCCCTATCAGTGATAGAGAACGTATGTCGAGTTTACTCCCTATCAGTG
ATAGAGAACGTATGTCGAGTTTACTCCCTATCAGTGATAGAGAACGTATGTCGAGTTTATCCCTATCAGT
GATAGAGAACGTATGTCGAGTTTACTCCCTATCAGTGATAGAGAACGTATGTCGAGGTAGGCGTGTACGG
TGGGAGGCCTATATAAGCAGAGCTCGTTTAGTGAACCGTCAGATCGCCTGGAGAATTCGAGCTCGGTACC
CGGGGATCCAAGCTTATGGATTACAAGGATGACGACGATAAGTCGGACACGTGGAGCTCTATCCAGGCCC
ACAAGAAGCAGCTGGACTCTCTGCGGGAGAGGCTGCAGCGGAGGCGGAAGCAGGACTCGGGGCACTTGGA
TCTACGGAATCCAGAGGCAGCATTGTCTCCAACCTTCCGTAGTGACAGCCCAGTGCCTACTGCACCCACC
TCTGGTGGCCCTAAGCCCAGCACAGCTTCAGCAGTTCCTGAATTAGCTACAGATCCTGAGTTAGAGAAGA
AGTTGCTACACCACCTCTCTGATCTGGCCTTAACATTGCCCACTGATGCTGTGTCCATCTGTCTTGCCAT
CTCCACGCCAGATGCTCCTGCCACTCAAGATGGGGTAGAAAGCCTCCTGCAGAAGTTTGCAGCTCAGGAG
TTGATTGAGGTAAAGCGAGGTCTCCTACAAGATGATGCACATCCTACTCTTGTAACCTATGCTGACCATT
CCAAGCTCTCTGCCATGATGGGTGCTGTGGCAGAAAAGAAGGGCCCTGGGGAGGTAGCAGGGACTGTCAC
AGGGCAGAAGCGGCGTGCAGAACAGGACTCGACTACAGTAGCTGCCTTTGCCAGTTCGTTAGTCTCTGGT
CTGAACTCTTCAGCATCGGAACCAGCAAAGGAGCCAGCCAAGAAATCAAGGAAACATGCTGCCTCAGATG
TTGATCTGGAGATAGAGAGCCTTCTGAACCAACAGTCCACTAAGGAACAACAGAGCAAGAAGGTCAGTCA
GGAGATCCTAGAGCTATTAAATACTACAACAGCCAAGGAACAATCCATTGTTGAAAAATTTCGCTCTCGA
GGTCGGGCCCAAGTGCAAGAATTCTGTGACTATGGAACCAAGGAGGAGTGCATGAAAGCCAGTGATGCTG
ATCGACCCTGTCGCAAGCTGCACTTCAGACGAATTATCAATAAACACACTGATGAGTCTTTAGGTGACTG
CTCTTTCCTTAATACATGTTTCCACATGGATACCTGCAAGTATGTTCACTATGAAATTGATGCTTGCATG
GATTCTGAGGCCCCTGGCAGCAAAGACCACACGCCAAGCCAGGAGCTTGCTCTTACACAGAGTGTCGGAG
GTGATTCCAGTGCAGACCGACTCTTCCCACCTCAGTGGATCTGTTGTGATATCCGCTACCTGGACGTCAG
TATCTTGGGCAAGTTTGCAGTTGTGATGGCTGCCCCACCCGCCGATATTCACATGGAACTGCCCTATGGG
ACCCTGACAGATGATGAGATGCGCAGGCTCAACATACCCGTACTACAGGATGATGGCTTTCTCTTCCTCT
GGGTCACAGGCAGGGCCATGGAGTTGGGGAGAGAATGTCTAAACCTCTGGGGGTATGAACGGGTAGATGA
AATTATTTGGGTGAAGACAAATCAACTGCAACGCATCATTCGGACAGGCCGTACAGGTCACTGGTTGAAC
CATGGGAAGGAACACTGCTTGGTTGGTGTCAAAGGAAATCCCCAAGGCTTCAACCAGGGTCTGGATTGTG
ATGTGATCGTAGCTGAGGTTCGTTCCACCAGTCATAAACCAGATGAAATCTATGGCATGATTGAAAGACT
ATCTCCTGGCACTCGCAAGATTGAGTTATTTGGACGACCACACAATGTGCAACCCAACTGGATCACCCTT
GGAAACCAACTGGATGGGATCCACCTACTAGACCCAGATGTGGTTGCACGGTTCAAGCAAAGGTACCCAG
ATGGTATCATCTCTAAACCTAAGAATTTATAGGCGGCCGCGACTCTAGATCATAATCAGCCATACCACAT
TTGTAGAGGTTTTACTTGCTTTAAAAAACCTCCCACACCTCCCCCTGAACCTGAAACATAAAATGAATGC
AATTGTTGTTGTTAACTTGTTTATTGCAGCTTATAATGGTTACAAATAAAGCAATAGCATCACAAATTTC
ACAAATAAAGCATTTTTTTCACTGCATTCTAGTTGTGGTTTGTCCAAACTCATCAATGTATCTTAAGGAA
TTCGATAAAAGTTTTGTTACTTTATAGAAGAAATTTTGAGTTTTTGTTTTTTTTTAATAAATAAATAAAC
ATAAATAAATTGTTTGTTGAATTTATTATTAGTATGTAAGTGTAAATATAATAAAACTTAATATCTATTC
AAATTAATAAATAAACCTCGATATACAGACCGATAAAACACATGCGTCAATTTTACGCATGATTATCTTT
AACGTACGTCACAATATGATTATCTTTCTAGGGTTAATCTAGCTGCGGCGCGCCGGTACCCAATTCGCCC
TATAGTGAGTCGTATTACGCGCGCTCACTGGCCGTCGTTTTACAACGTCGTGACTGGGAAAACCCTGGCG
TTACCCAACTTAATCGCCTTGCAGCACATCCCCCTTTCGCCAGCTGGCGTAATAGCGAAGAGGCCCGCAC
CGATCGCCCTTCCCAACAGTTGCGCAGCCTGAATGGCGAATGGG
[124 nt withheld, positions 2915-3038]
C
[91 nt withheld, positions 3040-3130]
A
[49 nt withheld, positions 3132-3180]
CCTTTGACGTTGGAGTCCACGTTCTTT
[37 nt withheld, positions 3208-3244]
ACCCTATCTCGGTCTATTCTTTTGATTTATAAGGGATTTTGCCGATTTCGGCCTATTGGTTAAAAAATGA
GCTGATTTAACAAAAATTTAACGCGAATTTTAACAAAATATTAACGCTTACAATTTAGGTGGCACTTTTC
GGGGAAATGTGCGCGGAACCCCTATTTGTTTATTTTTCTAAATACATTCAAATATGTATCCGCTCATGAG
ACAATAACCCTGATAAATGCTTCAATAATATTGAAAAAGGAAGAGTATGAGTATTCAACATTTCCGTGTC
GCCCTTATTCCCTTTTTTGCGGCATTTTGCCTTCCTGTTTTTGCTCACCCAGAAACGCTGGTGAAAGTAA
AAGATGCTGAAGATCAGTTGGGTGCACGAGTGGGTTACATCGAACTGGATCTCAACAGCGGTAAGATCCT
TGAGAGTTTTCGCCCCGAAGAACGTTTTCCAATGATGAGCACTTTTAAAGTTCTGCTATGTGGCGCGGTA
TTATCCCGTATTGACGCCGGGCAAGAGCAACTCGGTCGCCGCATACACTATTCTCAGAATGACTTGGTTG
AGTACTCACCAGTCACAGAAAAGCATCTTACGGATGGCATGACAGTAAGAGAATTATGCAGTGCTGCCAT
AACCATGAGTGATAACACTGCGGCCAACTTACTTCTGACAACGATCGGAGGACCGAAGGAGCTAACCGCT
TTTTTGCACAACATGGGGGATCATGTAACTCGCCTTGATCGTTGGGAACCGGAGCTGAATGAAGCCATAC
CAAACGACGAGCGTGACACCACGATGCCTGTAGCAATGGCAACAACGTTGCGCAAACTATTAACTGGCGA
ACTACTTACTCTAGCTTCCCGGCAACAATTAATAGACTGGATGGAGGCGGATAAAGTTGCAGGACCACTT
CTGCGCTCGGCCCTTCCGGCTGGCTGGTTTATTGCTGATAAATCTGGAGCCGGTGAGCGTGGGTCTCGCG
GTATCATTGCAGCACTGGGGCCAGATGGTAAGCCCTCCCGTATCGTAGTTATCTACACGACGGGGAGTCA
GGCAACTATGGATGAACGAAATAGACAGATCGCTGAGATAGGTGCCTCACTGATTAAGCATTGGTAACTG
TCAGACCAAGTTTACTCATATATACTTTAGATTGATTTAAAACTTCATTTTTAATTTAAAAGGATCTAGG
TGAAGATCCTTTTTGATAATCTCATGACCAAAATCCCTTAACGTGAGTTTTCGTTCCACTGAGCGTCAGA
CCCCGTAGAAAAGATCAAAGGATCTTCTTGAGATCCTTTTTTTCTGCGCGTAATCTGCTGCTTGCAAACA
AAAAAACCACCGCTACCAGCGGTGGTTTGTTTGCCGGATCAAGAGCTACCAACTCTTTTTCCGAAGGTAA
CTGGCTTCAGCAGAGCGCAGATACCAAATACTGTTCTTCTAGTGTAGCCGTAGTTAGGCCACCACTTCAA
GAACTCTGTAGCACCGCCTACATACCTCGCTCTGCTAATCCTGTTACCAGTGGCTGCTGCCAGTGGCGAT
AAGTCGTGTCTTACCGGGTTGGACTCAAGACGATAGTTACCGGATAAGGCGCAGCGGTCGGGCTGAACGG
GGGGTTCGTGCACACAGCCCAGCTTGGAGCGAACGACCTACACCGAACTGAGATACCTACAGCGTGAGCT
ATGAGAAAGCGCCACGCTTCCCGAAGGGAGAAAGGCGGACAGGTATCCGGTAAGCGGCAGGGTCGGAACA
GGAGAGCGCACGAGGGAGCTTCCAGGGGGAAACGCCTGGTATCTTTATAGTCCTGTCGGGTTTCGCCACC
TCTGACTTGAGCGTCGATTTTTGTGATGCTCGTCAGGGGGGCGGAGCCTATGGAAAAACGCCAGCAACGC
GGCCTTTTTACGGTTCCTGGCCTTTTGCTGGCCTTTTGCTCACATGTTCTTTCCTGCGTTATCCCCTGAT
TCTGTGGATAACCGTATTACCGCCTTTGAGTGAGCTGATACCGCTCGCCGCAGCCGAACGACCGAGCGCA
GCGAGTCAGTGAGCGAGGAAGCGGAAGAGCGCCCAATACGCAAACCGCCTCTCCCCGCGCGTTGGCCGAT
TCATTAATGCAGCTGGCACGACAGGTTTCCCGACTGGAAAGCGGGCAGTGAGCGCAACGCAATTAATGTG
AGTTAGCTCACTCATTAGGCACCCCAGGCTTTACACTTTATGCTTCCGGCTCGTATGTTGTGTGGAATTG
TGAGCGGATAACAATTTCACACAGGAAACAGCTATGACCATGATTACGCCAAGCGCGCAATTAACCCTCA
CTAAAGGGAACAAAAGCTGGAGCTCCACCGCGGGGCGCGCCGCAGCTAGATTAACCCTAGAAAGATAGTC
TGCGTAAAATTGACGCATGCATTCTTGAAATATTGCTCTCTCTTTCTAAATAGCGCGAATCCGTCGCTGT
GCATTTAGGACATCTCAGTCGCCGCTTGGAGCTCCCGTGAGGCGTGCTTGTCAATGCGGTAAGTGTCACT
GATTTTGAACTATAACAACCGCGTGAGTCAAAATGACGCATGATTATCTTTTACGTGACTTTTAAGATTT
AACTCATACGATAATTATATTGTTATTTCGTGTTCTACTTACGTGATAACTTATTATATATATATTTTCT
TGTTATAGATGGGAATTCAGACATGATAAGATACATTGATGAGTTTGGACAAACCACAACTAGAATGCAG
TGAAAAAAATGCTTTATTTGTGAAATTTGTGATGCTATTGCTTTATTTGTAACCATTATAAGCTGCAATA
AACAAGTTTCGAGGTCGAGTGTCAGTCCTGCTCCTCGGCCACGAAGTGCTTAGCTCAGGCACCGGGCTTG
CGGGTCATGCACCAGGTGCGCGGTCCTTCGGGCACCTCGACGTCGGCGGTGACGGTGAAGCCGAGCCGCT
CGTAGAAGGGGAGGTTGCGGGGCGCGGAGGTCTCCAGGAAGGCGGGCACCCCGGCGCGCTCGGCCGCCTC
CACTCCGGGGAGCACGACGGCGCTGCCCAGACCCTTGCCCTGGTGGTCGGGCGAGACGCCGACGGTGGCC
AGGAACCACGCGGGCTCCTTGGGCCGGTGCGGCGCCAGGAGGCCTTCCATCTGTTGCTGCGCGGCCAGCC
GGGAACCGCTCAACTCGGCCATGCGCGGGCCGATCTCGGCGAACACCGCCCCCGCTTCGACGCTCTCCGG
CGTGGTCCAGACCGCCACCGCGGCGCCGTCGTCCGCGACCCACACCTTGCCGATGTCGAGCCCGACGCGC
GTGAGGAAGAGTTCTTGCAGCTCGGTGACCCGCTCGATGTGGCGGTCCGGGTCGACGGTGTGGCGCGTGG
CGGGGTAGTCGGCGAACGCGGCGGCGAGGGTGCGTACGGCCCGGGGGACGTCGTCGCGGGTGGCGAGGCG
CACCGTGGGCTTGTACTCGGCCATGGTAGGGCCGGGATTCTCCTCCACGTCACCGCATGTTAGAAGACTT
CCTCTGCCCTCCCCGGGGAGCATGTCAAGGTCAAAATCGTCAAGAGCGTCAGCAGGCAGCATATCAAGGT
CAAAGTCGTCAAGGGCATCGGCTGGGAGCATGTCTAAGTCAAAATCGTCAAGGGCGTCGGCCGGCCCGCC
GCTTTCGCACTTTAGCTGTTTCTCCAGGCCACATATGATTAGTTCCAGGCCGAAAAGGAAGGCAGGTTCG
GCTCCCTGCCGGTCGAACAGCTCAATTGCTTGTCTCAGAAGTGGGGGCATAGAATCGGTGGTAGGTGTCT
CTCTTTCCTCTTTTGCTACTTGATGCTCCTGTTCCTCCAATACGCAGCCCAGTGTAAAGTGGCCCACGGC
GGACAGAGCGTACAGTGCGTTCTCCAGGGAGAAGCCTTGCTGACACAGGAACGCGAGCTGATTTTCCAGG
GTTTCGTACTGTTTCTCTGTTGGGCGGGTGCCGAGATGCACTTTAGCCCCGTCGCGATGTGAGAGGAGAG
CACAGCGGAATGACTTGGCGTTGTTCCGCAGAAAGTCTTGCCATGACTCGCCTTCCAGGGGGCAGAAGTG
GGTATGATGCCTGTCCAGCATCTCGATTGGCAGGGCATCGAGCAGGGCCCGCTTGTTCTTCACGTGCCAG
TACAGGGTAGGCTGCTCAACTCCCAGCTTTTGAGCGAGTTTCCTTGTCGTCAGGCCTTCGATACCGACTC
CATTGAGTAATTCCAGAGCGCCGTTTATGACTTTGCTCTTGTCCAGTCTAGACATGGTTTAGTTCCTCAC
CTTGTCGTATTATACTATGCCGATATACTATGCCGATGATTAATTGTCAACACGGTCCGGTCTAACAAAA
AAGCCAAAAACGGCCAGAATTTAGCGGACAATTTACTAGTCTAACACTGAAAATTACATATTGACCCAAA
TGATTACATTTCAAAAGGTGCCTAAAAAACTTCACAAAACACACTCGCCAACCCCGAGCGCATAGTTCAA
AACCGGAGCTTCAGCTACTTAAGAAGATAGGTACATAAAACCGACCAAAGAAACTGACGCCTCACTTATC
CCTCCCCTCACCAGAGGTCCGGCGCCTGTCGATTCAGGAGAGCCTACCCTAGGCCCGAACCCTGCGTCCT
GCGACGGAGAAAAGCCTACCGCACACCTACCGGCAGGTGGCCCCACCCTGCATTATAAGCCAACAGAACG
GGTGACGTCACGACACGACGAGGGCGCGCGCTCCCAAAGGTACGGGTGCACTGCCCAACGGCACCGCCAT
AACTGCCGCCCCCGCAACAGACGACAAACCGAGTTCTCCAGTCAGTGACAAACTTCACGTCAGGGTCCCC
AGATGGTGCCCCAGCCCATCTCACCCGAATAAGAGCTTTCCCGCATTAGCGAAGGCCTCAAGACCTTGGG
TTCTTGCCGCCCACCATGCCCCCCACCTTGTTTCAACGACCTCACAGCCCGCCTCACAAGCGTCTTCCAT
TCAAGACTCGGGAACAGCCGCCATTTTGCTGCGCTCCCCCCAACCCCCAGTTCAGGGCAACCTTGCTCGC
GGACCCAGACTACAGCCCTTGGCGGTCTCTCCACACGCTTCCGTCCCACCGAGCGGCCCGGCGGCCACGA
AAGCCCCGGCCAGCCCAGCAGCCCGCTACTCACCAAGTGACGATCACAGCGATCCACAAACAAGAACCGC
GACCCAAATCCCGGCTGCGACGGAACTAGCTGTGCCACACCCGGCGCGTCCTTATATAATCATCGGCGTT
CACCGCCCCACGGAGATCCCTCCGCAGAATCGCCGAGAAGGGACTACTTTTCCTCGCCTGTTCCGCTCTC
TGGAAAGAAAACCAGTGCCCTAGAGTCACCCAAGTCCCGTCCTAAAATGTCCTTCTGCTGATACTGGGGT
TCTAAGGCCGAGTCTTATGAGCAGCGGGCCGCTGTCCTGAGCGTCCGGGCGGAAGGATCAGGACGCTCGC
TGCGCCCTTCGTC
